>Addgene plasmid #175897 | pDL70 | addgene full sequence | sequence record 375497 | Addgene NGS Result
GTTAACGCTAGCATGGATCTCGGGCCCCAAATAATGATTTTATTTTGACTGATAGTGACCTGTTCGTTGC
AACAAATTGATGAGCAATGCTTTTTTATAATGCCAACTTTGTACAAAAAAGCAGGCTTCGAAGGAGATAG
AACCATGCAATATATTATTGACAATCTGCTACTGAAGCATGAAACTGATTTGTCATTTACAGTTGCAGAT
GATGTTAAAAAGTTCTATGATGGATTGTTGCTCCTGTTAACTCATCTTGTTGATACTCTATCTCAGTGCA
GTGAATTTGGAACTACTGCAATTGAGGCCAAATCTGCGAATAGCAACAAAAGCAATCTAATTCTTCAGTT
TTTGACGGTGGCTTTCAAGCTTATCGGATGTGAGAGAAGTTTGATGGATCTACAGAAGCAACACACAGTC
CATAATGTCTTAATGCATGCTGAAGTGACTGCCAACAAGATAGCACAAATCATCAAAAGAAGAAGCACTG
AGGAAATTGGGCTTTTATTATCTGAGATTGAGTCTGTCAAGGTAGAGATCAGAAAAGTATGCTTTCAATT
TCTGGATGCATCACCTTACAACATGACAGATGGCGAAGACCTTATTAGATTCTTATCGAAACACCAGGAC
TGGCTGCTCAACTTTGATGCCTTTTCAATTCCTTTTTTGAAGAAACAGATTCCAGAAATCAAAGGCAAAC
TATTTTATTTGGGTTCTTTTATTGCAGATATTGTACAGCATCGTGATATGCATCAAGAGCTCAAAGATCT
TGTGAAACGTGTTCAAGATATAAAGTTTGTCTGTCTCTTTCCCATCAGGGATTCTGCACCTTCTTGGTGT
TACAGGTTATATCTCTCTGATGTCAAGCAATTGCTTAAGTTTGTCGAGACAGAGGTCGAAATGATTTGTC
TCAAAGTTCCAGATTTTTCAAGTCATAGCTTCCCCAAGATAAATGAACTAGGATTTCTTGATTGCTTCCT
GGGAAAATTGGATGAGATGTTAAGTTCTAAGCTTGAGTCAGTCATCGACTTAAAATGCCAAATTGAGCCA
TTGAAGGAGGGCTTATTGTGTCTAAGAACGTTGACTGATCATTTCCCAGAAATCTACGATGAGCATGATG
AAGTTTATAGTCTTATAACAAGAGTTACCGCCATGGCATACAAGGCAGAGTATGTTATGGACTCGTGTTT
GACCTATTCTTATCCACTCTGGTACAAAGTTTGTTGGATTTCTGAAGCTGTTGAGAATATTAAGCTTGTA
AATGAAGTTGTTAGGGAAACATGTGAAAGAAAAAAGGTAGATGTCGCAGTGCTCAAAATTAGAAAGACCT
CAATTCATCTTGTGCCGTCTTTATCATCTAATACTCCAGGATCAGATGAAGAAATGGAGAGTTTCGACCC
AGCTTTCTTGTACAAAGTTGGCATTATAAGAAAGCATTGCTTATCAATTTGTTGCAACGAACAGGTCACT
ATCAGTCAAAATAAAATCATTATTTGCCATCCAGCTGCAGCTCTGGCCCGTGTCTCAAAATCTCTGATGT
TACATTGCACAAGATAAAAATATATCATCATGAACAATAAAACTGTCTGCTTACATAAACAGTAATACAA
GGGGTGTTATGAGCCATATTCAACGGGAAACGTCGAGGCCGCGATTAAATTCCAACATGGATGCTGATTT
ATATGGGTATAAATGGGCTCGCGATAATGTCGGGCAATCAGGTGCGACAATCTATCGCTTGTATGGGAAG
CCCGATGCGCCAGAGTTGTTTCTGAAACATGGCAAAGGTAGCGTTGCCAATGATGTTACAGATGAGATGG
TCAGACTAAACTGGCTGACGGAATTTATGCCTCTTCCGACCATCAAGCATTTTATCCGTACTCCTGATGA
TGCATGGTTACTCACCACTGCGATCCCCGGAAAAACAGCATTCCAGGTATTAGAAGAATATCCTGATTCA
GGTGAAAATATTGTTGATGCGCTGGCAGTGTTCCTGCGCCGGTTGCATTCGATTCCTGTTTGTAATTGTC
CTTTTAACAGCGATCGCGTATTTCGTCTCGCTCAGGCGCAATCACGAATGAATAACGGTTTGGTTGATGC
GAGTGATTTTGATGACGAGCGTAATGGCTGGCCTGTTGAACAAGTCTGGAAAGAAATGCATAAACTTTTG
CCATTCTCACCGGATTCAGTCGTCACTCATGGTGATTTCTCACTTGATAACCTTATTTTTGACGAGGGGA
AATTAGGCCGGGAAGCCGATCTCGGCTTGAACGAATTGTTAGGTGGCGGTACTTGGGTCGATATCAAAGT
GCATCACTTCTTCCCGTATGCCCAACTTTGTATAGAGAGCCACTGCGGGATCGTCACCGTAATCTGCTTG
CACGTAGATCACATAAGCACCAAGCGCGTTGGCCTCATGCTTGAGGAGATTGATGAGCGCGGTGGCAATG
CCCTGCCTCCGGTGCTCGCCGGAGACTGCGAGATCATAGATATAGATCTCACTACGCGGCTGCTCAAACT
TGGGCAGAACGTAAGCCGCGAGAGCGCCAACAACCGCTTCTTGGTCGAAGGCAGCAAGCGCGATGAATGT
CTTACTACGGAGCAAGTTCCCGAGGTAATCGGAGTCCGGCTGATGTTGGGAGTAGGTGGCTACGTCTCCG
AACTCACGACCGAAAAGATCAAGAGCAGCCCGCATGGATTTGACTTGGTCAGGGCCGAGCCTACATGTGC
GAATGATGCCCATACTTGAGCCACCTAACTTTGTTTTAGGGCGACTGCCCTGCTGCGTAACATCGTTGCT
GCTGCGTAACATCGTTGCTGCTCCATAACATCAAACATCGACCCACGGCGTAACGCGCTTGCTGCTTGGA
TGCCCGAGGCATAGACTGTACAAAAAAACAGTCATAACAAGCCATGAAAACCGCCACTGCGCCGTTACCA
CCGCTGCGTTCGGTCAAGGTTCTGGACCAGTTGCGTGAGCGCATACGCTACTTGCATTACAGTTTACGAA
CCGAACAGGCTTATGTCAACTGGGTTCGTGCCTTCATCCGTTTCCACGGTGTGCGTCACCCGGCAACCTT
GGGCAGCAGCGAAGTCGAGGCATTTCTGTCCTGGCTGGCGAACGAGCGCAAGGTTTCGGTCTCCACGCAT
CGTCAGGCATTGGCGGCCTTGCTGTTCTTCTACGGCAAGGTGCTGTGCACGGATCTGCCCTGGCTTCAGG
AGATCGGAAGACCTCGGCCGTCGCGGCGCTTGCCGGTGGTGCTGACCCCGGATGAAGTGGTTCGCATCCT
CGGTTTTCTGGAAGGCGAGCATCGTTTGTTCGCCCAGGACTCTAGCTATAGTTCTAGTGGTTGGCTACTA
ATAGGTTGTATTGATGTTGGACGAGTCGGAATCGCAGACCGATACCAGGATCTTGCCATCCTATGGAACT
GCCTCGGTGAGTTTTCTCCTTCATTACAGAAACGGCTTTTTCAAAAATATGGTATTGATAATCCTGATAT
GAATAAATTGCAGTTTCATTTGATGCTCGATGAGTTTTTCTAATCAGAATTGGTTAATTGGTTGTAACAC
TGGCAGAGCATTACGCTGACTTGACGGGACGGCGCAAGCTCATGACCAAAATCCCTTAACGTGAGTTTTC
GTTCCACTGAGCGTCAGACCCCGTAGAAAAGATCAAAGGATCTTCTTGAGATCCTTTTTTTCTGCGCGTA
ATCTGCTGCTTGCAAACAAAAAAACCACCGCTACCAGCGGTGGTTTGTTTGCCGGATCAAGAGCTACCAA
CTCTTTTTCCGAAGGTAACTGGCTTCAGCAGAGCGCAGATACCAAATACTGTTCTTCTAGTGTAGCCGTA
GTTAGGCCACCACTTCAAGAACTCTGTAGCACCGCCTACATACCTCGCTCTGCTAATCCTGTTACCAGTG
GCTGCTGCCAGTGGCGATAAGTCGTGTCTTACCGGGTTGGACTCAAGACGATAGTTACCGGATAAGGCGC
AGCGGTCGGGCTGAACGGGGGGTTCGTGCACACAGCCCAGCTTGGAGCGAACGACCTACACCGAACTGAG
ATACCTACAGCGTGAGCTATGAGAAAGCGCCACGCTTCCCGAAGGGAGAAAGGCGGACAGGTATCCGGTA
AGCGGCAGGGTCGGAACAGGAGAGCGCACGAGGGAGCTTCCAGGGGGAAACGCCTGGTATCTTTATAGTC
CTGTCGGGTTTCGCCACCTCTGACTTGAGCGTCGATTTTTGTGATGCTCGTCAGGGGGGCGGAGCCTATG
GAAAAACGCCAGCAACGCGGCCTTTTTACGGTTCCTGGCCTTTTGCTGGCCTTTTGCTCACATGTTCTTT
CCTGCGTTATCCCCTGATTCTGTGGATAACCGTATTACCGCTAGCCAGGAAGAGTTTGTAGAAACGCAAA
AAGGCCATCCGTCAGGATGGCCTTCTGCTTAGTTTGATGCCTGGCAGTTTATGGCGGGCGTCCTGCCCGC
CACCCTCCGGGCCGTTGCTTCACAACGTTCAAATCCGCTCCCGGCGGATTTGTCCTACTCAGGAGAGCGT
TCACCGACAAACAACAGATAAAACGAAAGGCTCAGTCGGAAGACTGGGCCTTTCGTTTTATTTGATGCCT
GGCAGTTCCCTACTCTCGC
Features (pLannotate 1.2.2; 10 found; start..end, strand, type, name):
     28..127     +  protein_bind   attL1: mutant version of attL; recombination site for the Gateway® LR reaction LR Clonase™
   1397..1496    -  protein_bind   attL2: mutant version of attL; recombination site for the Gateway® LR reaction LR Clonase™
   1619..2245    +  CDS            KanR (fragment): aminoglycoside phosphotransferase; aph(3')-Ia; confers resistance to kanamycin in bacteria or G418 (Geneticin®) in eukaryotes
   2279..2812    -  CDS            GmR: gentamycin acetyltransferase; aacC1; confers resistance to gentamycin
   3001..3029    -  promoter       Pc promoter: intI1 (promoter lies within the coding sequence); class 1 integron promoter
   3007..3354    -  CDS            YPR2_ECOLX (fragment): Protein predicted: Swiss-Prot protein existence level 4. From Escherichia coli.
   3359..3543    +  CDS            KanR (fragment): aminoglycoside phosphotransferase; aph(3')-Ia; confers resistance to kanamycin in bacteria or G418 (Geneticin®) in eukaryotes
   3686..4274    +  rep_origin     ori: high-copy-number ColE1/pMB1/pBR322/pUC origin of replication
   4409..4436    -  terminator     rrnB T2 terminator: transcription terminator T2 from the E. coli rrnB gene
   4568..4611    -  terminator     rrnB T1 terminator: Escherichia coli rrnB; transcription terminator T1 from the E. coli rrnB gene
