[The description below was written by a language model from this plasmid's Addgene catalogue record and pLannotate feature annotations shown in this document.]
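Description:
pDL70 is a Gateway entry clone built on the pDONR207 donor backbone (written "pDONOR207" in the record) and maintained in E. coli. The sequenced plasmid is 4,639 nt and replicates from a high-copy ColE1/pUC-type origin. Selection is with gentamicin, conferred by the aacC1 gentamicin acetyltransferase gene, which is driven by the class 1 integron Pc promoter. The annotation also detects two fragments of a kanamycin resistance (aph(3')-Ia) coding sequence on either side of the gentamicin cassette. This pattern suggests a kanamycin marker disrupted by insertion of that cassette, and kanamycin is not listed as a selectable marker for this plasmid. The rrnB T1 and T2 terminators lie upstream of the cloning region, where they insulate the insert from read-through transcription originating in the backbone.

The payload is an insert named ID#13, from Solanum lycopersicum cultivar M82, located in the roughly 1.3 kb interval between the attL1 and attL2 sites. The feature table does not annotate anything within this interval, and the record does not state the gene identity or domain type of ID#13. The associated publication describes a toolkit of NLR integrated domains for identifying plant pathogen effector targets, so the insert is presumably one such domain. No promoter, tag or reporter is associated with the insert, as expected for an entry clone. The plasmid is not itself an expression construct: it serves as the substrate for an LR Clonase reaction, in which the attL sites recombine with the attR sites of a destination vector and transfer ID#13 directionally into whatever expression or interaction-assay context that vector provides.
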