Addgene plasmid #175897: pDL70
Purpose: pENTRY for Gateway LR reaction
Depositing lab: Nemo Peeters. Depositing organization: CNRS UMR 2594, INRA UMR 0441, Laboratoire des Interactions Plantes Micro-organismes (LIPM). Publication: An NLR integrated domain toolkit to identify plant pathogen effector targets. Landry D, Mila I, Sabbagh CRR, Zaffuto M, Pouzet C, Tremousaygue D, Dabos P, Deslandes L, Peeters N. Plant J. 2023 Sep;115(5):1443-1457. doi: 10.1111/tpj.16331. Epub 2023 Jul 24. PubMed 37248633.
Backbone
  Vector backbone: pDONOR207
  Vector type: pENTRY clone
Growth in bacteria
  Bacterial resistance: Gentamicin, 10 μg/mL
  Growth temperature: 37°C
  Growth strain: DH5alpha
  Copy number: High Copy
Gene/Insert
  Gene/Insert name: ID#13
  Species: Solanum lycopersicum M82
  Cloning method: Gateway Cloning
  Sequencing primers: 5′ n/a
Terms and licenses: Academic/Nonprofit Terms; Industry Terms: Not Available to Industry
Depositor comments: Please visit https://www.biorxiv.org/content/10.1101/2021.08.23.457316v2 for bioRxiv preprint.
How to cite: pDL70 was a gift from Nemo Peeters (Addgene plasmid # 175897 ; http://n2t.net/addgene:175897 ; RRID:Addgene_175897)
